>Addgene plasmid #58551 | p42Hyg 1-F GW | depositor full sequence | sequence record 90655 | p42Hyg 1-F GW sequence 8317 bps
GACGAAAGGGCCTCGTGATACGCCTATTTTTATAGGTTAATGTCATGATAATAATGGTTTCTTAGTATGA
TCCAATATCAAAGGAAATGATAGCATTGAAGGATGAGACTAATCCAATTGAGGAGTGGCAGCATATAGAA
CAGCTAAAGGGTAGTGCTGAAGGAAGCATACGATACCCCGCATGGAATGGGATAATATCACAGGAGGTAC
TAGACTACCTTTCATCCTACATAAATAGACGCATATAAGTACGCATTTAAGCATAAACACGCACTATGCC
GTTCTTCTCATGTATATATATATACAGGCAACACGCAGATATAGGTGCGACGTGAACAGTGAGCTGTATG
TGCGCAGCTCGCGTTGCATTTTCGGAAGCGCTCGTTTTCGGAAACGCTTTGAAGTTCCTATTCCGAAGTT
CCTATTCTCTAGAAAGTATAGGAACTTCAGAGCGCTTTTGAAAACCAAAAGCGCTCTGAAGACGCACTTT
CAAAAAACCAAAAACGCACCGGACTGTAACGAGCTACTAAAATATTGCGAATACCGCTTCCACAAACATT
GCTCAAAAGTATCTCTTTGCTATATATCTCTGTGCTATATCCCTATATAACCTACCCATCCACCTTTCGC
TCCTTGAACTTGCATCTAAACTCGACCTCTACATTTTTTATGTTTATCTCTAGTATTACTCTTTAGACAA
AAAAATTGTAGTAAGAACTATTCATAGAGTGAATCGAAAACAATACGAAAATGTAAACATTTCCTATACG
TAGTATATAGAGACAAAATAGAAGAAACCGTTCATAATTTTCTGACCAATGAAGAATCATCAACGCTATC
ACTTTCTGTTCACAAAGTATGCGCAATCCACATCGGTATAGAATATAATCGGGGATGCCTTTATCTTGAA
AAAATGCACCCGCAGCTTCGCTAGTAATCAGTAAACGCGGGAAGTGGAGTCAGGCTTTTTTTATGGAAGA
GAAAATAGACACCAAAGTAGCCTTCTTCTAACCTTAACGGACCTACAGTGCAAAAAGTTATCAAGAGACT
GCATTATAGAGCGCACAAAGGAGAAAAAAAGTAATCTAAGATGCTTTGTTAGAAAAATAGCGCTCTCGGG
ATGCATTTTTGTAGAACAAAAAAGAAGTATAGATTCTTTGTTGGTAAAATAGCGCTCTCGCGTTGCATTT
CTGTTCTGTAAAAATGCAGCTCAGATTCTTTGTTTGAAAAATTAGCGCTCTCGCGTTGCATTTTTGTTTT
ACAAAAATGAAGCACAGATTCTTCGTTGGTAAAATAGCGCTTTCGCGTTGCATTTCTGTTCTGTAAAAAT
GCAGCTCAGATTCTTTGTTTGAAAAATTAGCGCTCTCGCGTTGCATTTTTGTTCTACAAAATGAAGCACA
GATGCTTCGTTCAGGTGGCACTTTTCGGGGAAATGTGCGCGGAACCCCTATTTGTTTATTTTTCTAAATA
CATTCAAATATGTATCCGCTCATGAGACAATAACCCTGATAAATGCTTCAATAATATTGAAAAAGGAAGA
GTATGAGTATTCAACATTTCCGTGTCGCCCTTATTCCCTTTTTTGCGGCATTTTGCCTTCCTGTTTTTGC
TCACCCAGAAACGCTGGTGAAAGTAAAAGATGCTGAAGATCAGTTGGGTGCACGAGTGGGTTACATCGAA
CTGGATCTCAACAGCGGTAAGATCCTTGAGAGTTTTCGCCCCGAAGAACGTTTTCCAATGATGAGCACTT
TTAAAGTTCTGCTATGTGGCGCGGTATTATCCCGTATTGACGCCGGGCAAGAGCAACTCGGTCGCCGCAT
ACACTATTCTCAGAATGACTTGGTTGAGTACTCACCAGTCACAGAAAAGCATCTTACGGATGGCATGACA
GTAAGAGAATTATGCAGTGCTGCCATAACCATGAGTGATAACACTGCGGCCAACTTACTTCTGACAACGA
TCGGAGGACCGAAGGAGCTAACCGCTTTTTTGCACAACATGGGGGATCATGTAACTCGCCTTGATCGTTG
GGAACCGGAGCTGAATGAAGCCATACCAAACGACGAGCGTGACACCACGATGCCTGTAGCAATGGCAACA
ACGTTGCGCAAACTATTAACTGGCGAACTACTTACTCTAGCTTCCCGGCAACAATTAATAGACTGGATGG
AGGCGGATAAAGTTGCAGGACCACTTCTGCGCTCGGCCCTTCCGGCTGGCTGGTTTATTGCTGATAAATC
TGGAGCCGGTGAGCGTGGGTCTCGCGGTATCATTGCAGCACTGGGGCCAGATGGTAAGCCCTCCCGTATC
GTAGTTATCTACACGACGGGGAGTCAGGCAACTATGGATGAACGAAATAGACAGATCGCTGAGATAGGTG
CCTCACTGATTAAGCATTGGTAACTGTCAGACCAAGTTTACTCATATATACTTTAGATTGATTTAAAACT
TCATTTTTAATTTAAAAGGATCTAGGTGAAGATCCTTTTTGATAATCTCATGACCAAAATCCCTTAACGT
GAGTTTTCGTTCCACTGAGCGTCAGACCCCGTAGAAAAGATCAAAGGATCTTCTTGAGATCCTTTTTTTC
TGCGCGTAATCTGCTGCTTGCAAACAAAAAAACCACCGCTACCAGCGGTGGTTTGTTTGCCGGATCAAGA
GCTACCAACTCTTTTTCCGAAGGTAACTGGCTTCAGCAGAGCGCAGATACCAAATACTGTCCTTCTAGTG
TAGCCGTAGTTAGGCCACCACTTCAAGAACTCTGTAGCACCGCCTACATACCTCGCTCTGCTAATCCTGT
TACCAGTGGCTGCTGCCAGTGGCGATAAGTCGTGTCTTACCGGGTTGGACTCAAGACGATAGTTACCGGA
TAAGGCGCAGCGGTCGGGCTGAACGGGGGGTTCGTGCACACAGCCCAGCTTGGAGCGAACGACCTACACC
GAACTGAGATACCTACAGCGTGAGCTATGAGAAAGCGCCACGCTTCCCGAAGGGAGAAAGGCGGACAGGT
ATCCGGTAAGCGGCAGGGTCGGAACAGGAGAGCGCACGAGGGAGCTTCCAGGGGGAAACGCCTGGTATCT
TTATAGTCCTGTCGGGTTTCGCCACCTCTGACTTGAGCGTCGATTTTTGTGATGCTCGTCAGGGGGGCGG
AGCCTATGGAAAAACGCCAGCAACGCGGCCTTTTTACGGTTCCTGGCCTTTTGCTGGCCTTTTGCTCACA
TGTTCTTTCCTGCGTTATCCCCTGATTCTGTGGATAACCGTATTACCGCCTTTGAGTGAGCTGATACCGC
TCGCCGCAGCCGAACGACCGAGCGCAGCGAGTCAGTGAGCGAGGAAGCGGAAGAGCGCCCAATACGCAAA
CCGCCTCTCCCCGCGCGTTGGCCGATTCATTAATGCAGCTGGCACGACAGGTTTCCCGACTGGAAAGCGG
GCAGTGAGCGCAACGCAATTAATGTGAGTTACCTCACTCATTAGGCACCCCAGGCTTTACACTTTATGCT
TCCGGCTCCTATGTTGTGTGGAATTGTGAGCGGATAACAATTTCACACAGGAAACAGCTATGACCATGAT
TACGCCAAGCGCGCAATTAACCCTCACTAAAGGGAACAAAAGCTGGAGCTCCACCGCGGTGGCGGCCGCT
CTAGAACTAGTGGATCCCCCGAACTAGTGGATCCCCCATCACAAGTTTGTACAAAAAAGCTGAACGAGAA
ACGTAAAATGATATAAATATCAATATATTAAATTAGATTTTGCATAAAAAACAGACTACATAATACTGTA
AAACACAACATATCCAGTCACTATGGCGGCCGCATTAGGCACCCCAGGCTTTACACTTTATGCTTCCGGC
TCGTATAATGTGTGGATTTTGAGTTAGGATCCGTCGAGATTTTCAGGAGCTAAGGAAGCTAAAATGGAGA
AAAAAATCACTGGATATACCACCGTTGATATATCCCAATGGCATCGTAAAGAACATTTTGAGGCATTTCA
GTCAGTTGCTCAATGTACCTATAACCAGACCGTTCAGCTGGATATTACGGCCTTTTTAAAGACCGTAAAG
AAAAATAAGCACAAGTTTTATCCGGCCTTTATTCACATTCTTGCCCGCCTGATGAATGCTCATCCGGAAT
TCCGTATGGCAATGAAAGACGGTGAGCTGGTGATATGGGATAGTGTTCACCCTTGTTACACCGTTTTCCA
TGAGCAAACTGAAACGTTTTCATCGCTCTGGAGTGAATACCACGACGATTTCCGGCAGTTTCTACACATA
TATTCGCAAGATGTGGCGTGTTACGGTGAAAACCTGGCCTATTTCCCTAAAGGGTTTATTGAGAATATGT
TTTTCGTCTCAGCCAATCCCTGGGTGAGTTTCACCAGTTTTGATTTAAACGTGGCCAATATGGACAACTT
CTTCGCCCCCGTTTTCACCATGGGCAAATATTATACGCAAGGCGACAAGGTGCTGATGCCGCTGGCGATT
CAGGTTCATCATGCCGTCTGTGATGGCTTCCATGTCGGCAGAATGCTTAATGAATTACAACAGTACTGCG
ATGAGTGGCAGGGCGGGGCGTAAACGCCGCGTGGATCCGGCTTACTAAAAGCCAGATAACAGTATGCGTA
TTTGCGCGCTGATTTTTGCGGTATAAGAATATATACTGATATGTATACCCGAAGTATGTCAAAAAGAGGT
ATGCTATGAAGCAGCGTATTACAGTGACAGTTGACAGCGACAGCTATCAGTTGCTCAAGGCATATATGAT
GTCAATATCTCCGGTCTGGTAAGCACAACCATGCAGAATGAAGCCCGTCGTCTGCGTGCCGAACGCTGGA
AAGCGGAAAATCAGGAAGGGATGGCTGAGGTCGCCCGGTTTATTGAAATGAACGGCTCTTTTGCTGACGA
GAACAGGGGCTGGTGAAATGCAGTTTAAGGTTTACACCTATAAAAGAGAGAGCCGTTATCGTCTGTTTGT
GGATGTACAGAGTGATATTATTGACACGCCCGGGCGACGGATGGTGATCCCCCTGGCCAGTGCACGTCTG
CTGTCAGATAAAGTCTCCCGTGAACTTTACCCGGTGGTGCATATCGGGGATGAAAGCTGGCGCATGATGA
CCACCGATATGGCCAGTGTGCCGGTCTCCGTTATCGGGGAAGAAGTGGCTGATCTCAGCCACCGCGAAAA
TGACATCAAAAACGCCATTAACCTGATGTTCTGGGGAATATAAATGTCAGGCTCCCTTATACACAGCCAG
TCTGCAGGTCGACCATAGTGACTGGATATGTTGTGTTTTACAGTATTATGTAGTCTGTTTTTTATGCAAA
ATCTAATTTAATATATTGATATTTATATCATTTTACGTTTCTCGTTCAGCTTTCTTGTACAAAGTGGTGA
TGGGCTGCAGGAATTCGGGGCTGCAGGAATTCGATATCAAGCTTATCGATACCGTCGACCTCGAGTCATG
TAATTAGTTATGTCACGCTTACATTCACGCCCTCCCCCCACATCCGCTCTAACCGAAAAGGAAGGAGTTA
GACAACCTGAAGTCTAGGTCCCTATTTATTTTTTTATAGTTATGTTAGTATTAAGAACGTTATTTATATT
TCAAATTTTTCTTTTTTTTCTGTACAGACGCGTGTACGCATGTAACATTATACTGAAAACCTTGCTTGAG
AAGGTTTTGGGACGCTCGAAGGCTTTAATTTGCGGCCGGTACCCAATTCGCCCTATAGTGAGTCGTATTA
CGCGCGCTCACTGGCCGTCGTTTTACAACGTCGTGACTGGGAAAACCCTGGCGTTACCCAACTTAATCGC
CTTGCAGCACATCCCCCTTTCGCCAGCTGGCGTAATAGCGAAGAGGCCCGCACCGATCGCCCTTCCCAAC
AGTTGCGCAGCCTGAATGGCGAATGGCGCG
[124 nt withheld, positions 5911-6034]
C
[91 nt withheld, positions 6036-6126]
A
[49 nt withheld, positions 6128-6176]
CCTTTGACGTTGGAGTCCACGTTCTTT
[37 nt withheld, positions 6204-6240]
ACCCTATCTCGGTCTATTCTTTTGATTTATAAGGGATTTTGCCGATTTCGGCCTATTGGTTAAAAAATGA
GCTGATTTAACAAAAATTTAACGCGAATTTTAACAAAATATTAACGTTTACAATTTCCTGATGCGGTATT
TTCTCCTTACGCATCTGTGCGGTATTTCACACCGCATAGCTAGTGGATCTGATATCATCGATGAATTCGA
GCTCGTTTTCGACACTGGATGGCGGCGTTAGTATCGAATCGACAGCAGTATAGCGACCAGCATTCACATA
CGATTGACGCATGATATTACTTTCTGCGCACTTAACTTCGCATCTGGGCAGATGATGTCGAGGCGAAAAA
AAATATAAATCACGCTAACATTTGATTAAAATAGAACAACTACAATATAAAAAAACTATACAAATGACAA
GTTCTTGAAAACAAGAATCTTTTTATTGTCAGTACTGATTATTCCTTTGCCCTCGGACGAGTGCTGGGGC
GTCGGTTTCCACTATCGGCGAGTACTTCTACACAGCCATCGGTCCAGACGGCCGCGCTTCTGCGGGCGAT
TTGTGTACGCCCGACAGTCCCGGCTCCGGATCGGACGATTGCGTCGCATCGACCCTGCGCCCAAGCTGCA
TCATCGAAATTGCCGTCAACCAAGCTCTGATAGAGTTGGTCAAGACCAATGCGGAGCATATACGCCCGGA
GCCGCGGCGATCCTGCAAGCTCCGGATGCCTCCGCTCGAAGTAGCGCGTCTGCTGCTCCATACAAGCCAA
CCACGGCCTCCAGAAGAAGATGTTGGCGACCTCGTATTGGGAATCCCCGAACATCGCCTCGCTCCAGTCA
ATGACCGCTGTTATGCGGCCATTGTCCGTCAGGACATTGTTGGAGCCGAAATCCGCGTGCACGAGGTGCC
GGACTTCGGGGCAGTCCTCGGCCCAAAGCATCAGCTCATCGAGAGCCTGCGCGACGGACGCACTGACGGT
GTCGTCCATCACAGTTTGCCAGTGATACACATGGGGATCAGCAATCGCGCATATGAAATCACGCCATGTA
GTGTATTGACCGATTCCTTGCGGTCCGAATGGGCCGAACCCGCTCGTCTGGCTAAGATCGGCCGCAGCGA
TCGCATCCATGGCCTCCGCGACCGGCTGCAGAACAGCGGGCAGTTCGGTTTCAGGCAGGTCTTGCAACGT
GACACCCTGTGCACGGCGGGAGATGCAATAGGTCAGGCTCTCGCTGAATTCCCCAATGTCAAGCACTTCC
GGAATCGGGAGCGCGGCCGATGCAAAGTGCCGATAAACATAACGATCTTTGTAGAAACCATCGGCGCAGC
TATTTACCCGCAGGACATATCCACGCCCTCCTACATCGAAGCTGAAAGCACGAGATTCTTCGCCCTCCGA
GAGCTGCATCAGGTCGGAGACGCTGTCGAACTTTTCGATCAGAAACTTCTCGACAGACGTCGCGGTGAGT
TCAGGCTTTTTACCCATATGGTTGTTTATGTTCGGATGTGATGTGAGAACTGTATCCTAGCAAGATTTTA
AAAGGAAGTATATGAAAGAAGAACCTCAGTGGCAAATCCTAACCTTTTATATTTCTCTACAGGGGCGCGG
CGTGGGGACAATTCAACGCGTCTGTGAGGGGAGCGTTTCCCTGCTCGCAGGTCTGCAGCGAGGAGCCGTA
ATTTTTGCTTCGCGCCGTGCGGCCATCAAAATGTATGGATGCAAATGATTATACATGGGGATGTATGGGC
TAAATGTACGGGCGACAGTCACATCATGCCCCTGAGCTGCGCACGTCAAGACTGTCAAGGAGGGTATTCT
GGGCCTCCATGTCGCTGGCCGGGTGACCCGGCGGGGACAAGGCAAGCTAAACAGATCTTGAAAAGCTGTG
GTATGGTGCACTCTCAGTACAATCTGCTCTGATGCCGCATAGTTAAGCCAGCCCCGACACCCGCCAACAC
CCGCTGACGCGCCCTGACGGGCTTGTCTGCTCCCGGCATCCGCTTACAGACAAGCTGTGACCGTCTCCGG
GAGCTGCATGTGTCAGAGGTTTTCACCGTCATCACCGAAACGCGCGA
Features (pLannotate 1.2.2; 29 found; start..end, strand, type, name):
     69..1411    +  rep_origin     2μ ori: yeast 2μ plasmid origin of replication
   1438..1542    +  promoter       AmpR promoter: bla
   1543..2403    +  CDS            AmpR: β-lactamase; bla; confers resistance to ampicillin, carbenicillin, and related antibiotics
   2574..3162    +  rep_origin     ori: high-copy-number ColE1/pMB1/pBR322/pUC origin of replication
   3345..3437    +  CDS            lacI (fragment): lac repressor; lacI; The lac repressor binds to the lac operator to inhibit transcription in E. coli. This inhibition can be relieved by adding lactose or isopropyl-β-D-thiogalactopyranoside (IPTG).
   3450..3471    +  protein_bind   CAP binding site: CAP binding activates transcription in the presence of cAMP. E. coli catabolite activator protein
   3486..3516    +  promoter       lac promoter: promoter for the E. coli lac operon
   3524..3540    +  protein_bind   lac operator: The lac repressor binds to the lac operator to inhibit transcription in E. coli. This inhibition can be relieved by adding lactose or isopropyl-β-D-thiogalactopyranoside (IPTG). lac repressor encoded by lacI
   3585..3603    +  promoter       T3 promoter: promoter for bacteriophage T3 RNA polymerase
   3616..3661    +  misc_feature   MCS (fragment): pBluescript multiple cloning site
   3661..3677    +  misc_feature   MCS (fragment): pBluescript multiple cloning site
   3681..3805    +  protein_bind   attR1: mutant version of attR; recombination site for the Gateway® LR reaction LR Clonase™
   3830..3860    +  promoter       lac UV5 promoter: E. coli lac promoter with an "up" mutation
   3884..3913    +  promoter       cat promoter (fragment): promoter of the E. coli cat gene encoding chloramphenicol acetyltransferase
   3914..4573    +  CDS            CmR: chloramphenicol acetyltransferase; cat; confers resistance to chloramphenicol
   4755..4913    +  CDS            ccdA (fragment): CCDA_ECO57 - Also known as H, letA. Experimental evidence at protein level: Swiss-Prot protein existence level 1. Antitoxin component of a type II toxin-antitoxin (TA) system which inhibits the post-segregational killing (PSK) of plasmid-free cells, also referred to as a plasmid addiction system. Binds to and blocks the activity of CcdB; will also remove bound CcdB protein from the CcdB-GyrA complex by forming a CcdA-CcdB complex, a process termed rejuvenation. Functions as a transcriptional corepressor for the ccdAB operon, repression also requires CcdB (By similarity). From Escherichia coli
   4918..5220    +  CDS            ccdB: CCDB_ECOLI - Also known as G, letB, letD. Experimental evidence at protein level: Swiss-Prot protein existence level 1. Toxic component of a type II toxin-antitoxin (TA) system, functioning in plasmid maintainence. Responsible for the post- segregational killing (PSK) of plasmid-free cells, also referred to as a plasmid addiction system. Half-life of over 2 hours. Cell killing by CcdB is accompanied by filamentation, defects in chromosome and plasmid segregation, defects in cell division, formation of anucleate cells, decreased DNA synthesis and plasmid loss. Interferes with the activity of DN
   5264..5388    -  protein_bind   attR2: mutant version of attR; recombination site for the Gateway® LR reaction LR Clonase™
   5408..5455    +  misc_feature   MCS (fragment): pBluescript multiple cloning site
   5456..5703    +  terminator     CYC1 terminator: S. cerevisiae CYC1; transcription terminator for CYC1
   5722..5740    -  promoter       T7 promoter: promoter for bacteriophage T7 RNA polymerase
   5748..5903    +  CDS            lacZα (fragment): LacZα fragment of β-galactosidase; lacZ fragment
   5911..6366    +  rep_origin     f1 ori (sequence partly withheld): f1 bacteriophage origin of replication; arrow indicates direction of (+) strand synthesis
   6367..6418    -  misc_feature   bom (fragment): basis of mobility region from pBR322
   6496..6693    -  terminator     TEF terminator: Ashbya gossypii TEF terminator
   6700..7721    -  CDS            HygR (fragment): aminoglycoside phosphotransferase from E. coli; aph(4)-Ia; confers resistance to hygromycin
   7730..8073    -  promoter       TEF promoter: Ashbya gossypii TEF promoter
   8132..8181    -  misc_feature   bom (fragment): basis of mobility region from pBR322
   8283..1       -  CDS            rop (fragment) (across the origin): Rop protein, which maintains plasmids at low copy number; rop
