[The description below was written by a language model from this plasmid's Addgene catalogue record and pLannotate feature annotations shown in this document.]
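Description:
p42Hyg 1-F GW is an empty yeast–E. coli shuttle vector derived from pRS426, built as a Gateway destination plasmid for inserting a single fragment. In yeast it replicates from the 2μ origin, giving multicopy maintenance, and is selected with hygromycin. The resistance gene is a hygromycin phosphotransferase coding sequence flanked by the Ashbya gossypii TEF promoter and terminator. No auxotrophic marker appears among the annotated features, which suggests that the drug cassette takes the place of the usual pRS426 marker and makes the plasmid usable in prototrophic or wild strains. In E. coli it is a high-copy plasmid carrying a pUC-type ColE1 origin, an ampicillin resistance gene (bla) and an f1 origin. Short annotated fragments of lacI, rop, bom and lacZα are backbone remnants.

The payload site is a one-fragment Gateway cassette set within pBluescript-type polylinker remnants. attR1 and attR2 flank a chloramphenicol acetyltransferase gene and the ccdB toxin gene, along with a partial ccdA. Because ccdB kills ordinary E. coli strains, the empty vector is propagated in a ccdB-tolerant host under chloramphenicol and ampicillin selection. An LR recombination with an attL entry clone replaces the cassette with the fragment of interest, and the loss of ccdB provides counter-selection against unrecombined vector. A CYC1 terminator lies immediately downstream of attR2, and T3 and T7 promoters flank the region. No yeast promoter is annotated upstream of attR1, so the inserted fragment would presumably need to carry its own promoter, as with a genomic fragment or a promoter–gene fusion. The record states no application beyond single Gateway insertion into a multicopy, hygromycin-selectable yeast vector.
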