Addgene plasmid #58551: p42Hyg 1-F GW
Purpose: (Empty Backbone) Multicopy vector with Hygromycin resistance marker for single Gateway insertion
Depositing lab: Leonid Kruglyak. Depositing organization: Princeton University.
Backbone
  Vector backbone: pRS426
  Backbone size (bp): 8317
  Modifications to backbone: Insertion of 1-fragment Gateway cassette and Hygromycin resistance gene
  Vector type: Yeast Expression
  Selectable markers: Hygromycin
Growth in bacteria
  Bacterial resistance: Chloramphenicol and Ampicillin, 25 & 100 μg/mL
  Growth temperature: 37°C
  Growth strain: ccdB Survival
  Copy number: High Copy
Gene/Insert
  Cloning method: Restriction Enzyme
Terms and licenses: Academic/Nonprofit Terms; Industry Terms: Not Available to Industry
How to cite: p42Hyg 1-F GW was a gift from Leonid Kruglyak (Addgene plasmid # 58551 ; http://n2t.net/addgene:58551 ; RRID:Addgene_58551)
