>Addgene plasmid #58551 | p42Hyg 1-F GW | addgene partial sequence | sequence record 95441 | CAT-R 5'-GCAACTGACTGAAATGCCTC-3'
ACGGATCCTAACTCAAAATCCACACATTATACGAGCCGGAAGCATAAAGTGTAAAGCCTGGGGTGCCTAA
TGCGGCCGCCATAGTGACTGGATATGTTGTGTTTTACAGTATTATGTAGTCTGTTTTTTATGCAAAATCT
AATTTAATATATTGATATTTATATCA
