>Addgene plasmid #58551 | p42Hyg 1-F GW | addgene partial sequence | sequence record 100251 | pYESTrp_rev 5'-GCGTGAATGTAAGCGTGAC-3'
AACGTAAAATGATATAAATATCAATATATTAAATTAGATTTTGCATAAAAAACAGACTACATAATACTGT
AAAACACAACATATCCAGTCACTATGGTCGACCTGCAGACTGGCTGTGTATAAGGGAGCCTGACATTTAT
ATTCCCCAGAACATCAGGTTAATGGCGTTTTTGATGTCATTTTCGCGGTGGCTGAGATCAGCCACTTCTT
CCCCGATAACGGAGACCGGCACACTGGCCATATCGGTGGTCATCATGCGCCAGCTTTCATCCCCGATATG
CACCACCGGGTAAAGTTCACGGGAGACTTTATCTGACAGCAGACGTGCACTGGCCAGGGGGATCACCATC
CGTCGCCCGGGCGTGTCA
